Addgene plasmid #156969: pD649-HAsp-VSIG10L-Fc(DAPA)-AviTag-6xHis
Purpose: Mammalian expression of cell-surface protein extracellular domain fused to Fc(DAPA)-Avi-6xHis. Protein is secreted from cells.
Depositing lab: Chris Garcia. Depositing organization: Stanford University. Publication: A Human IgSF Cell-Surface Interactome Reveals a Complex Network of Protein-Protein Interactions. Wojtowicz WM, Vielmetter J, Fernandes RA, Siepe DH, Eastman CL, Chisholm GB, Cox S, Klock H, Anderson PW, Rue SM, Miller JJ, Glaser SM, Bragstad ML, Vance J, Lam AW, Lesley SA, Zinn K, Garcia KC. Cell. 2020 Aug 20;182(4):1027-1043.e17. doi: 10.1016/j.cell.2020.07.025. PubMed 32822567.
Backbone
  Vector backbone: pD649
  Backbone size w/o insert (bp): 6106
  Vector type: Mammalian Expression
Growth in bacteria
  Bacterial resistance: Ampicillin, 100 μg/mL
  Growth temperature: 37°C
  Growth strain: DH5alpha
  Copy number: High Copy
Gene/Insert
  Gene/Insert name: VSIG10L (alt name: VS10L)
  Species: H. sapiens (human)
  Insert size (bp): 2247
  Mutation: Fc region of human IgG contains D265A and P329A mutations (DAPA)
  Entrez Gene: VSIG10L
  Promoter: CMV/SP6
  Tag / fusion protein: Fc(DAPA)-AviTag-6xHis (C terminal on backbone)
  Cloning method: Restriction Enzyme; 5′ cloning site GCGGCCGC (not destroyed); 3′ cloning site GGCGCGCC (not destroyed)
  Sequencing primers: 5′ ATTTAGGTGACACTATAG; 3′ CACGTACCAGTTGAACTTCACC
Resource information
  A portion of this plasmid was derived from a plasmid made by: synthesis by ThermoFisher
Terms and licenses: Academic/Nonprofit Terms; Industry Terms: Not Available to Industry
Depositor comments: Some plasmids in this collection may have an IS4-like element ISVsa5 family transposase upstream of the CMV promoter.
How to cite: pD649-HAsp-VSIG10L-Fc(DAPA)-AviTag-6xHis was a gift from Chris Garcia (Addgene plasmid # 156969 ; http://n2t.net/addgene:156969 ; RRID:Addgene_156969)
