[The description below was written by a language model from this plasmid's Addgene catalogue record and pLannotate feature annotations shown in this document.]
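Description:
pD649-HAsp-VSIG10L-Fc(DAPA)-AviTag-6xHis is a mammalian expression plasmid of about 8.4 kb, built on the pD649 backbone, for producing the extracellular domain of the human cell-surface protein VSIG10L (VS10L) in secreted form. It is propagated in E. coli as a high-copy plasmid through a ColE1/pUC-type origin and selected with ampicillin via the β-lactamase gene. The annotation also picks up short kanamycin-resistance, lacZα, rrnB terminator and f1 origin fragments, which appear to be backbone remnants rather than functional parts. The depositor notes that some plasmids in this collection may carry an IS4-like transposase element upstream of the CMV promoter; no such feature is annotated here.

Expression is driven by the CMV immediate-early enhancer and promoter, followed by a fragment of CMV intron A and an SP6 promoter, which also serves as a sequencing primer site. The open reading frame begins with a secretion signal (named "HAsp" in the plasmid title; the annotation tool matches part of this region to an immunoglobulin heavy-chain signal sequence). This is followed by the VSIG10L ectodomain, cloned between preserved NotI and AscI sites, and a human IgG1 Fc region. The Fc carries the D265A and P329A (DAPA) substitutions, which are generally used to reduce Fc effector binding. The catalogue lists a C-terminal AviTag for site-specific biotinylation and a 6xHis tag for metal-affinity purification, although neither is separately annotated, and a bGH polyadenylation signal ends the transcript. A second cassette with SV40 and EM7 promoters drives a puromycin N-acetyltransferase sequence with an SV40 poly(A), which could allow puromycin selection of transfected cells. The construct belongs to a set of reagents made to map protein-protein interactions among human immunoglobulin-superfamily cell-surface proteins.
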