Features (pLannotate 1.2.2; 21 found; start..end, strand, type, name):
    119..143     -  CDS            KanR (fragment): aminoglycoside phosphotransferase; aph(3')-Ia; confers resistance to kanamycin
    254..842     +  rep_origin     ori: high-copy-number ColE1/pMB1/pBR322/pUC origin of replication
   1067..1084    +  terminator     rrnB T2 terminator (fragment): transcription terminator T2 from the E. coli rrnB gene
   1109..1128    -  CDS            lacZα (fragment): LacZα fragment of β-galactosidase; lacZ fragment
   1584..1600    +  protein_bind   lac operator: The lac repressor binds to the lac operator to inhibit transcription in E. coli. This inhibition can be relieved by adding lactose or isopropyl-β-D-thiogalactopyranoside (IPTG). lac repressor encoded by lacI
   1843..2146    +  enhancer       CMV enhancer: human cytomegalovirus immediate early enhancer
   2147..2350    +  promoter       CMV promoter: human cytomegalovirus (CMV) immediate early promoter
   2486..2529    +  intron         CMV intron (fragment): modified intron A from human cytomegalovirus
   2581..2599    +  promoter       SP6 promoter: promoter for bacteriophage SP6 RNA polymerase
   2603..2640    +  CDS            IgH signal sequence (fragment): signal sequence from the mouse immunoglobulin heavy chain variable region
   2737..4995    +  CDS            VSIG10L (fragment): VS10L_HUMAN - Experimental evidence at transcript level: Swiss-Prot protein existence level 2. From Homo sapiens (Human).
   5011..5688    +  CDS            IGHG1 (fragment): IGHG1_HUMAN - Experimental evidence at protein level: Swiss-Prot protein existence level 1. Constant region of immunoglobulin heavy chains. Immunoglobulins, also known as antibodies, are membrane-bound or secreted glycoproteins produced by B lymphocytes. In the recognition phase of humoral immunity, the membrane-bound immunoglobulins serve as receptors which, upon binding of a specific antigen, trigger the clonal expansion and differentiation of B lymphocytes into immunoglobulins- secreting plasma cells. Secreted immunoglobulins mediate the effector phase of humoral immunity, which results in
   5903..6014    +  polyA_signal   bGH poly(A) signal: bovine growth hormone polyadenylation signal
   6015..6123    +  rep_origin     f1 ori (fragment): f1 bacteriophage origin of replication; arrow indicates direction of (+) strand synthesis
   6137..6466    +  promoter       SV40 promoter: SV40 enhancer and early promoter
   6514..6561    +  promoter       EM7 promoter: synthetic bacterial promoter&nbsp
   6580..7179    +  CDS            PuroR (fragment): puromycin N-acetyltransferase; pac from Streptomyces; confers resistance to puromycin
   7189..7314    +  CDS            ble (fragment): BLE_KLEPN - Experimental evidence at protein level: Swiss-Prot protein existence level 1. Binding protein with a strong affinity to the bleomycin family of antibiotics. Binds to CL990; an antimitotic-antibiotic compound. From Klebsiella pneumoniae.
   7309..7430    +  polyA_signal   SV40 poly(A) signal: SV40 polyadenylation signal
   7483..8343    -  CDS            AmpR: β-lactamase; bla; confers resistance to ampicillin, carbenicillin, and related antibiotics
   8346..89      -  promoter       AmpR promoter (fragment) (across the origin): bla
>Addgene plasmid #156969 | pD649-HAsp-VSIG10L-Fc(DAPA)-AviTag-6xHis | depositor full sequence | sequence record 303047 | Full Sequence
TTTCAATATTATTGAAGCATTTATCAGGGTTATTGTCTCATGAGCGGATACATATTTGAATGTATTTAGA
AAAATAAACAAATAGGGGTCAGTGTTACAACCAATTAACCAATTCTGAACATTATCGCGAGCCCATTTAT
ACCTGAATATGGCTCATAACACCCCTTGCTCATGACCAAAATCCCTTAACGTGAGTTACGCGCGCGTCGT
TCCACTGAGCGTCAGACCCCGTAGAAAAGATCAAAGGATCTTCTTGAGATCCTTTTTTTCTGCGCGTAAT
CTGCTGCTTGCAAACAAAAAAACCACCGCTACCAGCGGTGGTTTGTTTGCCGGATCAAGAGCTACCAACT
CTTTTTCCGAAGGTAACTGGCTTCAGCAGAGCGCAGATACCAAATACTGTTCTTCTAGTGTAGCCGTAGT
TAGCCCACCACTTCAAGAACTCTGTAGCACCGCCTACATACCTCGCTCTGCTAATCCTGTTACCAGTGGC
TGCTGCCAGTGGCGATAAGTCGTGTCTTACCGGGTTGGACTCAAGACGATAGTTACCGGATAAGGCGCAG
CGGTCGGGCTGAACGGGGGGTTCGTGCACACAGCCCAGCTTGGAGCGAACGACCTACACCGAACTGAGAT
ACCTACAGCGTGAGCTATGAGAAAGCGCCACGCTTCCCGAAGGGAGAAAGGCGGACAGGTATCCGGTAAG
CGGCAGGGTCGGAACAGGAGAGCGCACGAGGGAGCTTCCAGGGGGAAACGCCTGGTATCTTTATAGTCCT
GTCGGGTTTCGCCACCTCTGACTTGAGCGTCGATTTTTGTGATGCTCGTCAGGGGGGCGGAGCCTATGGA
AAAACGCCAGCAACGCGGCCTTTTTACGGTTCCTGGCCTTTTGCTGGCCTTTTGCTCACATGTTCTTTCC
TGCGTTATCCCCTGATTCTGTGGATAACCGTATTACCGCCTTTGAGTGAGCTGATACCGCTCGCCGCAGC
CGAACGACCGAGCGCAGCGAGTCAGTGAGCGAGGAAGCGGAAGGCGAGAGTAGGGAACTGCCAGGCATCA
AACTAAGCAGAAGGCCCCTGACGGATGGCCTTTTTGCGTTTCTACAAACTCTTTCTGTGTTGTAAAACGA
CGGCCAGTCTTAAGCTCGGGCCCCCTGGGCGGTTCTGATAACGAGTAATCGTTAATCCGCAAATAACGTA
AAAACCCGCTTCGGCGGGTTTTTTTATGGGGGGAGTTTAGGGAAAGAGCATTTGTCAGAATATTTAAGGG
CGCCTGTCACTTTGCTTGATATATGAGAATTATTTAACCTTATAAATGAGAAAAAAGCAACGCACTTTAA
ATAAGATACGTTGCTTTTTCGATTGATGAACACCTATAATTAAACTATTCATCTATTATTTATGATTTTT
TGTATATACAATATTTCTAGTTTGTTAAAGAGAATTAAGAAAATAAATCTCGAAAATAATAAAGGGAAAA
TCAGTTTTTGATATCAAAATTATACATGTCAACGATAATACAAAATATAATACAAACTATAAGATGTTAT
CAGTATTTATTATCATTTAGAATAAATTTTGTGTCGCCCTTAATTGTGAGCGGATAACAATTACGAGCTT
CATGCACAGTGGCGTTGACTCAATATTGGCCATTAGCCATATTATTCATTGGTTATATAGCATAAATCAA
TATTGGCTATTGGCCATTGCATACGTTGTATCTATATCATAATATGTACATTTATATTGGCTCATGTCCA
ATATGACCGCCATGTTGGCATTGATTATTGACTAGTTATTAATAGTAATCAATTACGGGGTCATTAGTTC
ATAGCCCATATATGGAGTTCCGCGTTACATAACTTACGGTAAATGGCCCGCCTGGCTGACCGCCCAACGA
CCCCCGCCCATTGACGTCAATAATGACGTATGTTCCCATAGTAACGCCAATAGGGACTTTCCATTGACGT
CAATGGGTGGAGTATTTACGGTAAACTGCCCACTTGGCAGTACATCAAGTGTATCATATGCCAAGTACGC
CCCCTATTGACGTCAATGACGGTAAATGGCCCGCCTGGCATTATGCCCAGTACATGACCTTATGGGACTT
TCCTACTTGGCAGTACATCTACGTATTAGTCATCGCTATTACCATGGTGATGCGGTTTTGGCAGTACATC
AATGGGCGTGGATAGCGGTTTGACTCACGGGGATTTCCAAGTCTCCACCCCATTGACGTCAATGGGAGTT
TGTTTTGGCACCAAAATCAACGGGACTTTCCAAAATGTCGTAACAACTCCGCCCCATTGACGCAAATGGG
CGGTAGGCGTGTACGGTGGGAGGTCTATATAAGCAGAGCTCGTTTAGTGAACCGTCAGATCGCCTGGAGA
CGCCATCCACGCTGTTTTGACCTCCATAGAAGACACCGGGACCGATCCAGCCTCCGCGGCCGGGAACGGT
GCATTGGAACGCGGATTCCCCGTGCCAAGAGTGACGTAAGTACCGCCTATAGAGTCTATAGGCCCACCCC
CTTGGCTTCGTTAGAACGCGGCTACAATTAATACATAACCTTATGTATCATACACATACGATTTAGGTGA
CACTATAGAATAACATCCACTTTGCCTTTCTCTCCACAGGTGTCCACTCCCAGGTCCAACTGCACCTCGG
TTCTATCGAAAACGCGCCTGCTAGCGCCACCATGAAGACCATCATTGCCCTGAGCTACATCTTCTGCCTG
GTGTTCGCTGCGGCCGCCTTGCAGCAGACCAATTTTTCCAGCGCCTTCAGCAGCGACAGCAAGAGCAGCT
CTCAAGGCCTGGGCGTCGAGGTGCCATCTATCAAGCCTCCAAGCTGGAAGGTGCCCGACCAGTTTCTGGA
TTCTAAGGCCAGCGCCGGCATCAGCGATAGCTCTTGGTTTCCTGAGGCTCTGAGCAGCAACATGAGCGGC
AGCTTTTGGAGCAATGTGTCCGCCGAAGGCCAGGATCTGAGCCCTGTGTCTCCTTTTAGCGAAACCCCTG
GCAGCGAGGTGTTCCCCGATATTAGTGATCCTCAGGTGCCCGCTAAGGACCCCAAGCCTAGCTTTACAGT
GAAAACCCCAGCCAGCAACATCAGCACCCAGGTGTCCCACACAAAGCTGAGCGTGGAAGCCCCTGACAGC
AAGTTCAGCCCCGACGACATGGATCTGAAGCTGTCTGCCCAGTCTCCAGAGAGCAAGTTCTCTGCCGAAA
CACACAGCGCCGCCAGCTTTCCACAACAAGTTGGAGGACCTCTGGCCGTGCTCGTGGGCACAACAATTAG
ACTGCCCCTGGTGCCTATTCCTAATCCTGGACCTCCTACCAGCCTGGTTGTGTGGCGGAGAGGATCTAAA
GTTCTGGCCGCTGGTGGACTTGGACCTGGCGCTCCTCTGATTTCTCTGGACCCCGCTCACAGGGACCACC
TGAGATTTGATCAGGCCAGAGGCGTGCTGGAACTGGCCTCTGCTCAACTGGATGATGCTGGCGTGTACAC
CGCCGAAGTGATTAGAGCTGGCGTCAGCCAGCAGACCCACGAGTTTACAGTGGGAGTGTACGAGCCTCTG
CCTCAGCTGTCTGTGCAGCCTAAGGCTCCTGAGACAGAAGAAGGCGCCGCTGAGCTGAGACTGAGATGTC
TTGGATGGGGACCTGGCAGAGGCGAGCTGTCTTGGAGTAGAGATGGCAGAGCCCTGGAAGCCGCTGAATC
TGAAGGGGCCGAGACACCCAGAATGAGATCTGAAGGCGACCAGCTGCTGATTGTGCGGCCTGTTAGAAGC
GACCACGCCAGATACACATGCAGAGTGCGGAGCCCATTCGGCCATAGAGAAGCTGCTGCCGACGTGTCCG
TGTTCTATGGCCCTGATCCTCCAACCATCACCGTGTCCTCTGACAGAGATGCCGCTCCTGCCAGATTTGT
GACAGCCGGCAGCAATGTGACCCTGAGATGTGCTGCTGCTTCCAGACCTCCTGCCGACATTACATGGTCA
CTGGCCGATCCTGCTGAAGCTGCAGTTCCTGCTGGATCTAGGCTGCTGTTGCCTGCCGTTGGACCAGGAC
ATGCCGGAACATATGCCTGTCTGGCCGCCAATCCTAGAACCGGCAGAAGAAGAAGATCCCTGCTGAACCT
GACCGTGGCCGATCTTCCACCAGGTGCTCCTCAGTGTTCTGTTGAAGGCGGCCCTGGCGACAGATCCCTG
AGATTCAGATGTTCTTGGCCTGGCGGAGCACCAGCTGCAAGTCTGCAATTTCAAGGACTGCCCGAGGGCA
TCAGAGCCGGACCTGTTTCTTCTGTTCTGCTGGCCGCAGTGCCTGCTCATCCTAGACTGAGCGGAGTGCC
TATCACATGCCTGGCCAGACATCTGGTGGCCACAAGGACCTGTACAGTGACCCCTGAAGCTCCCAGAGAG
GTTCTGCTGCATCCACTGGTGGCCGAAACAAGACTGGGAGAAGCCGAAGTGGCTCTGGAAGCCTCTGGAT
GTCCTCCACCTAGTAGAGCCTCTTGGGCCAGAGAAGGCAGACCTCTTGCACCAGGCGGAGGAAGTAGACT
GAGACTCAGCCAGGATGGCAGAAAGCTGCACATCGGCAACTTCAGCCTGGACTGGGATCTGGGCAATTAC
AGCGTGCTGTGTTCTGGCGCTCTTGGAGCCGGCGGAGATCAGATCACACTGATCGGCCCTTCTATCAGCT
CCTGGCGACTGCAGAGGGCTAGAGATGCAGCTGTGCTGACCTGGGATGTTGAGAGAGGCGCCCTGATCTC
TAGCTTTGAGATCCAGGCTTGGCCTGATGGCCCAGCTCTGGGCAGAACCAGCACATACAGAGATTGGGTG
TCACTGCTGATCCTGGGGCCTCAAGAAAGATCTGCTGTGGTGCCCCTGCCTCCTAGAAATCCTGGCACCT
GGACCTTCAGAATCCTGCCTATTCTCGGCGGCCAGCCTGGCACACCATCTCAGAGTAGAGTGTACAGAGC
TGGCCCTACACTGAGCCATGGTGCTGGCGCGCCGGGCGGCGACAAGACCCACACCTGCCCCCCCTGCCCA
GCTCCAGAACTGCTGGGAGGGCCTTCCGTGTTCCTGTTCCCCCCCAAGCCCAAGGACACCCTGATGATCA
GCAGGACCCCCGAGGTGACCTGCGTGGTGGTGGCCGTGTCCCACGAGGACCCAGAGGTGAAGTTCAACTG
GTACGTGGACGGCGTGGAGGTGCACAACGCCAAGACCAAGCCCAGAGAGGAGCAGTACAACAGCACCTAC
AGGGTGGTGTCCGTGCTGACCGTGCTGCACCAGGACTGGCTGAACGGCAAAGAATACAAGTGCAAAGTCT
CCAACAAGGCCCTGGCTGCCCCAATCGAAAAGACAATCAGCAAGGCCAAGGGCCAGCCACGGGAGCCCCA
GGTGTACACCCTGCCCCCCAGCCGGGAGGAGATGACCAAGAACCAGGTGTCCCTGACCTGTCTGGTGAAG
GGCTTCTACCCCAGCGATATCGCCGTGGAGTGGGAGAGCAACGGCCAGCCCGAGAACAACTACAAGACCA
CCCCCCCAGTGCTGGACAGCGACGGCAGCTTCTTCCTGTACAGCAAGCTGACCGTGGACAAGTCCAGGTG
GCAGCAGGGCAACGTGTTCAGCTGCAGCGTGATGCACGAGGCCCTGCACAACCACTACACCCAGAAGTCC
CTGAGCCTGAGCCCCGGCGGCAGCGGTCTTAATGATATTTTCGAGGCTCAGAAGATTGAGTGGCATGAAC
ACCACCACCATCACCACTAAGGCCGGCCTGTAGTCACTGGCACAACGCGTTACCCGGTAAGCCAATCGGG
TATACACGGTCGTCATACTGCAGACAGGGTTCTTCTACTTTGCAAGATAGTCTTGAGTAGTAAAATAAAT
AGATAGAGAAAATCAGCCTCGACTGTGCCTTCTAGTTGCCAGCCATCTGTTGTTTGCCCCTCCCCCGTGC
CTTCCTTGACCCTGGAAGGTGCCACTCCCACTGTCCTTTCCTAATAAAATGAGGAAATTGCATCACAACA
CTCAACCCTATCTCGGTCTATTCTTTTGATTTATAAGGGATTTTGCCGATTTCGGCCTATTGGTTAAAAA
ATGAGCTGATTTAACAAAAATTTAACGCGAATTAATTCTGTGGAATGTGTGTCAGTTAGGGTGTGGAAAG
TCCCCAGGCTCCCCAGCAGGCAGAAGTATGCAAAGCATGCATCTCAATTAGTCAGCAACCAGGTGTGGAA
AGTCCCCAGGCTCCCCAGCAGGCAGAAGTATGCAAAGCATGCATCTCAATTAGTCAGCAACCATAGTCCC
GCCCCTAACTCCGCCCATCCCGCCCCTAACTCCGCCCAGTTCCGCCCATTCTCCGCCCCATGGCTGACTA
ATTTTTTTTATTTATGCAGAGGCCGAGGCCGCCTCTGCCTCTGAGCTATTCCAGAAGTAGTGAGGAGGCT
TTTTTGGAGGCCTAGGCTTTTGCAAAAAGCTCCCGGGAGCTTGTATATCCATTTTCGGATCTGATCAGCA
CGTGTTGACAATTAATCATCGGCATAGTATATCGGCATAGTATAATACGACAAGGTGAGGAACTAAACCA
TGACCGAGTACAAGCCCACGGTGCGCCTCGCCACCCGCGACGACGTCCCCAGGGCCGTACGCACCCTCGC
CGCCGCGTTCGCCGACTACCCCGCCACGCGCCACACCGTCGATCCGGACCGCCACATCGAGCGGGTCACC
GAGCTGCAAGAACTCTTCCTCACGCGCGTCGGGCTCGACATCGGCAAGGTGTGGGTCGCGGACGACGGCG
CCGCGGTGGCGGTCTGGACCACGCCGGAGAGCGTCGAAGCGGGGGCGGTGTTCGCCGAGATCGGCCCGCG
CATGGCCGAGTTGAGCGGTTCCCGGCTGGCCGCGCAGCAACAGATGGAAGGCCTCCTGGCGCCGCACCGG
CCCAAGGAGCCCGCGTGGTTCCTGGCCACCGTCGGCGTCTCGCCCGACCACCAGGGCAAGGGTCTGGGCA
GCGCCGTCGTGCTCCCCGGAGTGGAGGCGGCCGAGCGCGCCGGGGTGCCCGCCTTCCTGGAGACATCCGC
GCCCCGCAACCTCCCCTTCTACGAGCGGCTCGGCTTCACCGTCACCGCCGACGTCGAGGTGCCCGAAGGA
CCGCGCACCTGGTGCATGACCCGCAAGCCCGGTGCCTGACACGTGCTACGAGATTTCGATTCCACCGCCG
CCTTCTATGAAAGGTTGGGCTTCGGAATCGTTTTCCGGGACGCCGGCTGGATGATCCTCCAGCGCGGGGA
TCTCATGCTGGAGTTCTTCGCCCACCCCAACTTGTTTATTGCAGCTTATAATGGTTACAAATAAAGCAAT
AGCATCACAAATTTCACAAATAAAGCATTTTTTTCACTGCATTCTAGTTGTGGTTTGTCCAAACTCATCA
ATGTATCTTATCATGTCTGTATACCGTCGACCTCTAGCTAGAGCTTGGCGTAATCATGGTCATTACCAAT
GCTTAATCAGTGAGGCACCTATCTCAGCGATCTGTCTATTTCGTTCATCCATAGTTGCCTGACTCCCCGT
CGTGTAGATAACTACGATACGGGAGGGCTTACCATCTGGCCCCAGCGCTGCGATGATACCGCGAGAACCA
CGCTCACCGGCTCCGGATTTATCAGCAATAAACCAGCCAGCCGGAAGGGCCGAGCGCAGAAGTGGTCCTG
CAACTTTATCCGCCTCCATCCAGTCTATTAATTGTTGCCGGGAAGCTAGAGTAAGTAGTTCGCCAGTTAA
TAGTTTGCGCAACGTTGTTGCCATCGCTACAGGCATCGTGGTGTCACGCTCGTCGTTTGGTATGGCTTCA
TTCAGCTCCGGTTCCCAACGATCAAGGCGAGTTACATGATCCCCCATGTTGTGCAAAAAAGCGGTTAGCT
CCTTCGGTCCTCCGATCGTTGTCAGAAGTAAGTTGGCCGCAGTGTTATCACTCATGGTTATGGCAGCACT
GCATAATTCTCTTACTGTCATGCCATCCGTAAGATGCTTTTCTGTGACTGGTGAGTACTCAACCAAGTCA
TTCTGAGAATAGTGTATGCGGCGACCGAGTTGCTCTTGCCCGGCGTCAATACGGGATAATACCGCGCCAC
ATAGCAGAACTTTAAAAGTGCTCATCATTGGAAAACGTTCTTCGGGGCGAAAACTCTCAAGGATCTTACC
GCTGTTGAGATCCAGTTCGATGTAACCCACTCGTGCACCCAACTGATCTTCAGCATCTTTTACTTTCACC
AGCGTTTCTGGGTGAGCAAAAACAGGAAGGCAAAATGCCGCAAAAAAGGGAATAAGGGCGACACGGAAAT
GTTGAATACTCATATTCTTCCTT
