>Addgene plasmid #156969 | pD649-HAsp-VSIG10L-Fc(DAPA)-AviTag-6xHis | depositor partial sequence | sequence record 303048 | insert (extracellular domain)
TTGCAGCAGACCAATTTTTCCAGCGCCTTCAGCAGCGACAGCAAGAGCAGCTCTCAAGGCCTGGGCGTCG
AGGTGCCATCTATCAAGCCTCCAAGCTGGAAGGTGCCCGACCAGTTTCTGGATTCTAAGGCCAGCGCCGG
CATCAGCGATAGCTCTTGGTTTCCTGAGGCTCTGAGCAGCAACATGAGCGGCAGCTTTTGGAGCAATGTG
TCCGCCGAAGGCCAGGATCTGAGCCCTGTGTCTCCTTTTAGCGAAACCCCTGGCAGCGAGGTGTTCCCCG
ATATTAGTGATCCTCAGGTGCCCGCTAAGGACCCCAAGCCTAGCTTTACAGTGAAAACCCCAGCCAGCAA
CATCAGCACCCAGGTGTCCCACACAAAGCTGAGCGTGGAAGCCCCTGACAGCAAGTTCAGCCCCGACGAC
ATGGATCTGAAGCTGTCTGCCCAGTCTCCAGAGAGCAAGTTCTCTGCCGAAACACACAGCGCCGCCAGCT
TTCCACAACAAGTTGGAGGACCTCTGGCCGTGCTCGTGGGCACAACAATTAGACTGCCCCTGGTGCCTAT
TCCTAATCCTGGACCTCCTACCAGCCTGGTTGTGTGGCGGAGAGGATCTAAAGTTCTGGCCGCTGGTGGA
CTTGGACCTGGCGCTCCTCTGATTTCTCTGGACCCCGCTCACAGGGACCACCTGAGATTTGATCAGGCCA
GAGGCGTGCTGGAACTGGCCTCTGCTCAACTGGATGATGCTGGCGTGTACACCGCCGAAGTGATTAGAGC
TGGCGTCAGCCAGCAGACCCACGAGTTTACAGTGGGAGTGTACGAGCCTCTGCCTCAGCTGTCTGTGCAG
CCTAAGGCTCCTGAGACAGAAGAAGGCGCCGCTGAGCTGAGACTGAGATGTCTTGGATGGGGACCTGGCA
GAGGCGAGCTGTCTTGGAGTAGAGATGGCAGAGCCCTGGAAGCCGCTGAATCTGAAGGGGCCGAGACACC
CAGAATGAGATCTGAAGGCGACCAGCTGCTGATTGTGCGGCCTGTTAGAAGCGACCACGCCAGATACACA
TGCAGAGTGCGGAGCCCATTCGGCCATAGAGAAGCTGCTGCCGACGTGTCCGTGTTCTATGGCCCTGATC
CTCCAACCATCACCGTGTCCTCTGACAGAGATGCCGCTCCTGCCAGATTTGTGACAGCCGGCAGCAATGT
GACCCTGAGATGTGCTGCTGCTTCCAGACCTCCTGCCGACATTACATGGTCACTGGCCGATCCTGCTGAA
GCTGCAGTTCCTGCTGGATCTAGGCTGCTGTTGCCTGCCGTTGGACCAGGACATGCCGGAACATATGCCT
GTCTGGCCGCCAATCCTAGAACCGGCAGAAGAAGAAGATCCCTGCTGAACCTGACCGTGGCCGATCTTCC
ACCAGGTGCTCCTCAGTGTTCTGTTGAAGGCGGCCCTGGCGACAGATCCCTGAGATTCAGATGTTCTTGG
CCTGGCGGAGCACCAGCTGCAAGTCTGCAATTTCAAGGACTGCCCGAGGGCATCAGAGCCGGACCTGTTT
CTTCTGTTCTGCTGGCCGCAGTGCCTGCTCATCCTAGACTGAGCGGAGTGCCTATCACATGCCTGGCCAG
ACATCTGGTGGCCACAAGGACCTGTACAGTGACCCCTGAAGCTCCCAGAGAGGTTCTGCTGCATCCACTG
GTGGCCGAAACAAGACTGGGAGAAGCCGAAGTGGCTCTGGAAGCCTCTGGATGTCCTCCACCTAGTAGAG
CCTCTTGGGCCAGAGAAGGCAGACCTCTTGCACCAGGCGGAGGAAGTAGACTGAGACTCAGCCAGGATGG
CAGAAAGCTGCACATCGGCAACTTCAGCCTGGACTGGGATCTGGGCAATTACAGCGTGCTGTGTTCTGGC
GCTCTTGGAGCCGGCGGAGATCAGATCACACTGATCGGCCCTTCTATCAGCTCCTGGCGACTGCAGAGGG
CTAGAGATGCAGCTGTGCTGACCTGGGATGTTGAGAGAGGCGCCCTGATCTCTAGCTTTGAGATCCAGGC
TTGGCCTGATGGCCCAGCTCTGGGCAGAACCAGCACATACAGAGATTGGGTGTCACTGCTGATCCTGGGG
CCTCAAGAAAGATCTGCTGTGGTGCCCCTGCCTCCTAGAAATCCTGGCACCTGGACCTTCAGAATCCTGC
CTATTCTCGGCGGCCAGCCTGGCACACCATCTCAGAGTAGAGTGTACAGAGCTGGCCCTACACTGAGCCA
TGGTGCT
